Addgene plasmid #221458: insulator_seq_barcode_vector
Purpose: (Empty Backbone) Vector for generating a barcode library for insulator-seq.
Depositing lab: Maria Cristina Gambetta. Depositing organization: Universite de Lausanne (UNIL). Publication: Protocol for detecting genomic insulators in Drosophila using insulator-seq, a massively parallel reporter assay. Tonelli A, Cousin P, Gambetta MC. STAR Protoc. 2024 Oct 24;5(4):103391. doi: 10.1016/j.xpro.2024.103391. PubMed 39453817.
Backbone
  Vector backbone: insulator_seq_barcode_vector
  Backbone size (bp): 1838
  Vector type: Synthetic Biology, Unspecified
Growth in bacteria
  Bacterial resistance: Chloramphenicol, 25 μg/mL
  Growth temperature: 37°C
  Growth strain: Pir1
  Copy number: High Copy
Terms and licenses: Academic/Nonprofit Terms; Industry Terms: Not Available to Industry
How to cite: insulator_seq_barcode_vector was a gift from Maria Cristina Gambetta (Addgene plasmid # 221458 ; http://n2t.net/addgene:221458 ; RRID:Addgene_221458)
