[The description below was written by a language model from this plasmid's Addgene catalogue record and pLannotate feature annotations shown in this document.]
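Description:
insulator_seq_barcode_vector is a very compact (1,838 bp) empty backbone deposited as the starting vector for building a barcode library for insulator-seq, a massively parallel reporter assay for detecting genomic insulators in Drosophila. The catalogue classes it as a synthetic biology vector with no insert. It is a bacterial cloning intermediate, and no eukaryotic promoter, reporter or selection marker is annotated on it.

Propagation depends on the R6K γ origin, which fires only when the R6K initiator protein pi is supplied in trans. This explains the listed Pir1 growth strain, which expresses pi, and means the plasmid cannot replicate in standard E. coli cloning strains. That property is often exploited to eliminate carry-over of a donor vector in later steps. The record lists it as high copy in this host. Selection is by chloramphenicol, through the cat gene (chloramphenicol acetyltransferase) driven by its native cat promoter.

The only other functional element annotated is a single loxP site at the start of the sequence. A lone loxP can act as a substrate for Cre-mediated recombination with a loxP site on another molecule, which would allow the barcoded plasmid to be fused to or integrated into a partner construct. The record does not spell out how the site is used in the insulator-seq workflow, nor where barcodes are inserted. Two short annotated fragments, a piece of the SET1 solubility tag and a piece of the Tn5 transposase gene next to the origin, are too small to encode functional proteins. They are most likely residual backbone sequence or chance annotation matches rather than designed parts.
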