Features (pLannotate 1.2.2; 6 found; start..end, strand, type, name):
      1..34      +  protein_bind   loxP: Cre-mediated recombination occurs in the 8-bp core sequence (GCATACAT). Cre recombinase
    130..179     +  CDS            SET1 (fragment): solubility-enhancement tag derived from T7 phage gene 10B
    273..375     +  promoter       cat promoter: promoter of the E. coli cat gene encoding chloramphenicol acetyltransferase
    376..1032    +  CDS            cat: CAT_ECOLX - Experimental evidence at protein level: Swiss-Prot protein existence level 1. This enzyme is an effector of chloramphenicol resistance in bacteria. From Escherichia coli. This protein is used as a marker in many commonly used cloning vectors, such as pACYC184.
   1308..1421    -  CDS            tnpA (fragment): TN5P_ECOLX - Also known as tnp. Experimental evidence at protein level: Swiss-Prot protein existence level 1. Mediates transposition of transposon Tn5 by a 'cut and paste' mechanism. First, the monomeric transposase binds the 19 bp inverted DNA repeats flanking the transposon. Then, dimerization of the DNA- bound transposase creates a synaptic DNA complex. After nicking of the first DNA strand, excision of the transposon proceeds through a series of intermediates. The transposase then mediates the insertion of the transposon at a new site by strand transfer. The activity of the wild- type tran
   1430..1786    -  rep_origin     R6K γ ori: γ replication origin from E. coli plasmid R6K; requires the R6K initiator protein pi for replication
>Addgene plasmid #221458 | insulator_seq_barcode_vector | addgene full sequence | sequence record 446706 | Addgene NGS Result
ATAACTTCGTATAGCATACATTATACGAAGTTATCTGCCAGGCACATGGGTTTTACTAGTATCGATTCGC
GACCTAGGTAGTCGGTCTCGTAGGGAATTTCGTGAGACCTCTGGAGTTTAGAAGATCCGGCTGCTAACAA
AGCCCGAAAGGAAGCTGAGTTGGCTGCTGTCACCGCTGAGCAATAACTATCATAACCCCTAGGTGCCATT
TCATTACCTCTTTCTCCGCACCCGACATAGATCTGGGCCAACTTTTGGCGAAAATGAGACGTTGATCGGC
ACGTAAGAGGGTCCAACTTTCACCATAATGAAATAAGATCACTACCGGGCGTATTTTTTGAGTTATCGAG
ATTTTCAGGAGCTAAGGAAGCTAAAATGGAGAAAAAAATCACTGGATATACCACCGTTGATATATCCCAA
TGGCATCGTAAAGAACATTTTGAGGCATTTCAGTCAGTTGCTCAATGTACCTATAACCAGACCGTTCAGC
TGGATATTACGGCCTTTTTAAAGACCGTAAAGAAAAATAAGCACAAGTTTTATCCGGCCTTTATTCACAT
TCTTGCCCGCCTGATGAATGCTCATCCGGAATTCCGTATGGCAATGAAAGACGGTGAGCTGGTGATATGG
GATAGTGTTCACCCTTGTTACACCGTTTTCCATGAGCAAACTGAAACGTTTTCATCGCTCTGGAGTGAAT
ACCACGACGATTTCCGGCAGTTTCTACACATATATTCGCAAGATGTGGCGTGTTACGGTGAAAACCTGGC
CTATTTCCCTAAAGGGTTTATTGAGAATATGTTTTTCGTCTCAGCCAATCCCTGGGTGAGTTTCACCAGT
TTTGATTTAAACGTGGCCAATATGGACAACTTCTTCGCCCCCGTTTTCACCATGGGCAAATATTATACGC
AAGGCGACAAGGTGCTGATGCCGCTGGCGATTCAGGTTCATCATGCCGTTTGTGATGGCTTCCATGTCGG
CAGAATGCTTAATGAATTACAACAGTACTGCGATGAGTGGCAGGGTGGGGCGTAATTTTTTTAAGGCAGT
TATTGGTGCCCTTAAACGCCTGGTTGCTACGCCTGAATAAGTGATAATAAGCGGATGAATGGCAGAAATT
CGAAAGCAAATTCGACCCGGTCGTCGGTTCAGGGCAGGGTCGTTAAATAGCCGCTTATGTCTATTGCTGG
TTTACCGGTTTATTGACTACCGGAAGCAGTGTGACCGTGTGCTTCTCAAATGCCTGAGGCCAGTTTGCTC
AGGCTCTCCCCGTGGAGGTAATAATTGACGATATGATCATTTATTCTGCCTCCCAGCTGACATTCATCCG
GGGTCAGCACCGTTTCTGCGGACTGGCTTTCTACGTGTTCCGCTTCCTTTAGCAGCCCTTGCGCCCTGAG
TGCTTGCGGCAGCGTGAAGCTAATTCCCATGTCAGCCGTTAAGTGTTCCTGTGTCACTCAAAATTGCTTT
GAGAGGCTCTAAGGGCTTCTCAGTGCGTTACATCCCTGGCTTGTTGTCCACAACCGTTAAACCTTAAAAG
CTTTAAAAGCCTTATATATTCTTTTTTTTCTTATAAAACTTAAAACCTTAGAGGCTATTTAAGTTGCTGA
TTTATATTAATTTTATTGTTCAAACATGAGAGCTTAGTACGTGAAACATGAGAGCTTAGTACGTTAGCCA
TGAGAGCTTAGTACGTTAGCCATGAGGGTTTAGTTCGTTAAACATGAGAGCTTAGTACGTTAAACATGAG
AGCTTAGTACGTGAAACATGAGAGCTTAGTACGTACTATCAACAGGTTGAACTGCTGATCAACAGATCCT
CTACGCGGCCGCGGTACC
